>Addgene plasmid #230672 | AiP1610 - pAAV-AiE2277m-minBG-SYFP2-WPRE3-BGHpA | addgene full sequence | sequence record 466275 | Addgene NGS Result
TGAGCGTCGATTTTTGTGATGCTCGTCAGGGGGGCGGAGCCTATGGAAAAACGCCAGCAACGCGGCCTTT
TTACGGTTCCTGGCCTTTTGCTGGCCTTTTGCTCACATGTCCTGCAGGCAGCTGCGCGCTCGCTCGCTCA
CTGAGGCCGCCCGGGCGTCGGGCGACCTTTGGTCGCCCGGCCTCAGTGAGCGAGCGAGCGCGCAGAGAGG
GAGTGGCCAACTCCATCACTAGGGGTTCCTGCGGCCGCACGCGTTGTAAGAGTAATAATCGCCGGCGGAG
GCGGGGAGGTCTCCAACCCAGCCTTTTGAGGACGTGCCTGTCGCTGCACGGTGCTTTTTATAGACGATGG
TGGCCCATTTTGCAGAAGGGAAAGCCGGAGCCCTCTGGGGAGCAAGGTCCCCGCAAATGGACGGATGACC
TGAGCTTGGTTCTGCCAGTCCACTTCCCAAATCCCTCACCCCATTCTAGGGACTAGGGAAAGATCTCCTG
ATTGGTCATATCTGGGGGCCTGGCCGGAGGGCCTCCTATGATTGGAGAGATCTAGGCTGGGCGGGCCCTA
GAGCCCGCCTCTTCTCTGCCTGGAGGAGGAGCACTGACCCTAACCCTCTCTGCACAAGACCCGAGCTTGT
GCGCCCTTCTGGGAGCTTGCTGCCCCTGTGCTGACTGCTGACAGCTGACTGACGCTCGCAGCTAGCAGGT
ACTTCTGGGTTGCTAGCCCAGAGCCCTGGGCCGGTGACCCTGTTTTCCCTACTTCCCGTCTTTGACCTTG
GGTAAGTTCGCCGGCGGAGCTCGGGCTGGGCATAAAAGTCAGGGCAGAGCCATCTATTGCTTACATTTGC
TTCTGGGATCCAGATCTTTCGAAGCTAGCGCTACCGGTCGCCACCATGGTGAGCAAGGGCGAGGAGCTGT
TCACCGGGGTGGTGCCCATCCTGGTCGAGCTGGACGGCGACGTAAACGGCCACAAGTTCAGCGTGTCCGG
CGAGGGCGAGGGCGATGCCACCTACGGCAAGCTGACCCTGAAGCTGATCTGCACCACCGGCAAGCTGCCC
GTGCCCTGGCCCACCCTCGTGACCACCCTGGGCTACGGCGTGCAGTGCTTCGCCCGCTACCCCGACCACA
TGAAGCAGCACGACTTCTTCAAGTCCGCCATGCCCGAAGGCTACGTCCAGGAGCGCACCATCTTCTTCAA
GGACGACGGCAACTACAAGACCCGCGCCGAGGTGAAGTTCGAGGGCGACACCCTGGTGAACCGCATCGAG
CTGAAGGGCATCGACTTCAAGGAGGACGGCAACATCCTGGGGCACAAGCTGGAGTACAACTACAACAGCC
ACAACGTCTATATCACCGCCGACAAGCAGAAGAACGGCATCAAGGCCAACTTCAAGATCCGCCACAACAT
CGAGGACGGCGGCGTGCAGCTCGCCGACCACTACCAGCAGAACACCCCCATCGGCGACGGCCCCGTGCTG
CTGCCCGACAACCACTACCTGAGCTACCAGTCCAAGCTGAGCAAAGACCCCAACGAGAAGCGCGATCACA
TGGTCCTGCTGGAGTTCGTGACCGCCGCCGGGATCACTCTCGGCATGGACGAGCTGTACAAGTAAGTCGA
CGGCGCGCCGCGGCCGCGAATTCGATATCATAATCAACCTCTGGATTACAAAATTTGTGAAAGATTGACT
GGTATTCTTAACTATGTTGCTCCTTTTACGCTATGTGGATACGCTGCTTTAATGCCTTTGTATCATGCTA
TTGCTTCCCGTATGGCTTTCATTTTCTCCTCCTTGTATAAATCCTGGTTAGTTCTTGCCACGGCGGAACT
CATCGCCGCCTGCCTTGCCCGCTGCTGGACAGGGGCTCGGCTGTTGGGCACTGACAATTCCGTGGCTCGA
GAGATCTTCGACTGTGCCTTCTAGTTGCCAGCCATCTGTTGTTTGCCCCTCCCCCGTGCCTTCCTTGACC
CTGGAAGGTGCCACTCCCACTGTCCTTTCCTAATAAAATGAGGAAATTGCATCGCATTGTCTGAGTAGGT
GTCATTCTATTCTGGGGGGTGGGGTGGGGCAGGACAGCAAGGGGGAGGATTGGGAAGACAATAGCAGGCA
TGAGATCTCACGTGCGGACCGAGCGGCCGCAGGAACCCCTAGTGATGGAGTTGGCCACTCCCTCTCTGCG
CGCTCGCTCGCTCACTGAGGCCGGGCGACCAAAGGTCGCCCGACGCCCGGGCTTTGCCCGGGCGGCCTCA
GTGAGCGAGCGAGCGCGCAGCTGCCTGCAGGGGCGCCTGATGCGGTATTTTCTCCTTACGCATCTGTGCG
GTATTTCACACCGCATA
[95 nt withheld, positions 2328-2422]
T
[46 nt withheld, positions 2424-2469]
C
[141 nt withheld, positions 2471-2611]
CCTTTGACGTTGGAGTCCACGTTCTTT
[37 nt withheld, positions 2639-2675]
ACTCTATCTCGGGCTATTCTTTTGATTTATAAGGGATTTTGCCGATTTCGGTCTATTGGTTAAAAAATGA
GCTGATTTAACAAAAATTTAACGCGAATTTTAACAAAATATTAACGTTTACAATTTTATGGTGCACTCTC
AGTACAATCTGCTCTGATGCCGCATAGTTAAGCCAGCCCCGACACCCGCCAACACCCGCTGACGCGCCCT
GACGGGCTTGTCTGCTCCCGGCATCCGCTTACAGACAAGCTGTGACCGTCTCCGGGAGCTGCATGTGTCA
GAGGTTTTCACCGTCATCACCGAAACGCGCGAGACGAAAGGGCCTCGTGATACGCCTATTTTTATAGGTT
AATGTCATGATAATAATGGTTTCTTAGACGTCAGGTGGCACTTTTCGGGGAAATGTGCGCGGAACCCCTA
TTTGTTTATTTTTCTAAATACATTCAAATATGTATCCGCTCATGAGACAATAACCCTGATAAATGCTTCA
ATAATATTGAAAAAGGAAGAGTATGAGTATTCAACATTTCCGTGTCGCCCTTATTCCCTTTTTTGCGGCA
TTTTGCCTTCCTGTTTTTGCTCACCCAGAAACGCTGGTGAAAGTAAAAGATGCTGAAGATCAGTTGGGTG
CACGAGTGGGTTACATCGAACTGGATCTCAACAGCGGTAAGATCCTTGAGAGTTTTCGCCCCGAAGAACG
TTTTCCAATGATGAGCACTTTTAAAGTTCTGCTATGTGGCGCGGTATTATCCCGTATTGACGCCGGGCAA
GAGCAACTCGGTCGCCGCATACACTATTCTCAGAATGACTTGGTTGAGTACTCACCAGTCACAGAAAAGC
ATCTTACGGATGGCATGACAGTAAGAGAATTATGCAGTGCTGCCATAACCATGAGTGATAACACTGCGGC
CAACTTACTTCTGACAACGATCGGAGGACCGAAGGAGCTAACCGCTTTTTTGCACAACATGGGGGATCAT
GTAACTCGCCTTGATCGTTGGGAACCGGAGCTGAATGAAGCCATACCAAACGACGAGCGTGACACCACGA
TGCCTGTAGCAATGGCAACAACGTTGCGCAAACTATTAACTGGCGAACTACTTACTCTAGCTTCCCGGCA
ACAATTAATAGACTGGATGGAGGCGGATAAAGTTGCAGGACCACTTCTGCGCTCGGCCCTTCCGGCTGGC
TGGTTTATTGCTGATAAATCTGGAGCCGGTGAGCGTGGGTCTCGCGGTATCATTGCAGCACTGGGGCCAG
ATGGTAAGCCCTCCCGTATCGTAGTTATCTACACGACGGGGAGTCAGGCAACTATGGATGAACGAAATAG
ACAGATCGCTGAGATAGGTGCCTCACTGATTAAGCATTGGTAACTGTCAGACCAAGTTTACTCATATATA
CTTTAGATTGATTTAAAACTTCATTTTTAATTTAAAAGGATCTAGGTGAAGATCCTTTTTGATAATCTCA
TGACCAAAATCCCTTAACGTGAGTTTTCGTTCCACTGAGCGTCAGACCCCGTAGAAAAGATCAAAGGATC
TTCTTGAGATCCTTTTTTTCTGCGCGTAATCTGCTGCTTGCAAACAAAAAAACCACCGCTACCAGCGGTG
GTTTGTTTGCCGGATCAAGAGCTACCAACTCTTTTTCCGAAGGTAACTGGCTTCAGCAGAGCGCAGATAC
CAAATACTGTTCTTCTAGTGTAGCCGTAGTTAGGCCACCACTTCAAGAACTCTGTAGCACCGCCTACATA
CCTCGCTCTGCTAATCCTGTTACCAGTGGCTGCTGCCAGTGGCGATAAGTCGTGTCTTACCGGGTTGGAC
TCAAGACGATAGTTACCGGATAAGGCGCAGCGGTCGGGCTGAACGGGGGGTTCGTGCACACAGCCCAGCT
TGGAGCGAACGACCTACACCGAACTGAGATACCTACAGCGTGAGCTATGAGAAAGCGCCACGCTTCCCGA
AGGGAGAAAGGCGGACAGGTATCCGGTAAGCGGCAGGGTCGGAACAGGAGAGCGCACGAGGGAGCTTCCA
GGGGGAAACGCCTGGTATCTTTATAGTCCTGTCGGGTTTCGCCACCTCTGACT
Features (pLannotate 1.2.2; 14 found; start..end, strand, type, name):
    122..149     +  repeat_region  AAV2 ITR (fragment): inverted terminal repeat of adeno-associated virus serotype 2 inverted
    178..205     +  repeat_region  AAV2 ITR (fragment): inverted terminal repeat of adeno-associated virus serotype 2 inverted
    886..1602    +  CDS            SYFP2: SYFP2 is a basic (constitutively fluorescent) yellow fluorescent protein published in 2006, derived from Aequorea victoria. It is reported to be a very rapidly-maturing monomer with moderate acid sensitivity.
   1642..1799    +  misc_feature   WPRE (fragment): woodchuck hepatitis virus posttranscriptional regulatory element
   1805..1885    +  misc_feature   WPRE (fragment): woodchuck hepatitis virus posttranscriptional regulatory element
   1902..2013    +  polyA_signal   bGH poly(A) signal: bovine growth hormone polyadenylation signal
   2131..2271    +  repeat_region  AAV2 ITR: inverted terminal repeat of adeno-associated virus serotype 2 inverted
   2276..2327    -  misc_feature   bom (fragment): basis of mobility region from pBR322
   2346..2801    +  rep_origin     f1 ori (sequence partly withheld): f1 bacteriophage origin of replication; arrow indicates direction of (+) strand synthesis
   2802..2851    -  misc_feature   bom (fragment): basis of mobility region from pBR322
   2953..2988    -  CDS            rop (fragment): Rop protein, which maintains plasmids at low copy number; rop
   3083..3187    +  promoter       AmpR promoter: bla
   3188..4048    +  CDS            AmpR: β-lactamase; bla; confers resistance to ampicillin, carbenicillin, and related antibiotics
   4219..49      +  rep_origin     ori (across the origin): high-copy-number ColE1/pMB1/pBR322/pUC origin of replication
