[The description below was written by a language model from this plasmid's Addgene catalogue record and pLannotate feature annotations shown in this document.]
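Description:
AiP1610 - pAAV-AiE2277m-minBG-SYFP2-WPRE3-BGHpA is a 4,758 nt AAV transfer plasmid built on a pAAV2 backbone and intended for packaging into recombinant adeno-associated virus for delivery to brain tissue. In bacteria it is maintained by a high-copy ColE1/pUC-type origin and selected with ampicillin through the bla gene and its native promoter. An f1 phage origin is also present, along with small remnants of pBR322 bom and rop sequences that are fragmentary and probably not functional. The annotation finds one complete AAV2 inverted terminal repeat downstream of the cassette and only two short ITR fragments upstream. This could reflect the difficulty of sequencing and annotating these hairpin repeats or a truncated left ITR, and the record does not say which.

Between the ITRs sits a compact enhancer-reporter cassette. According to the name and catalogue fields, the AiE2277m enhancer is placed upstream of a minimal beta-globin promoter (minBG). The minimal promoter has little activity on its own, so the pattern of expression depends on the enhancer. Neither element was annotated in the feature table, but both presumably occupy the unannotated stretch between the left ITR region and the coding sequence. They drive SYFP2, a fast-maturing monomeric yellow fluorescent protein derived from Aequorea victoria. SYFP2 is followed by WPRE3, a shortened woodchuck hepatitis virus posttranscriptional element detected as two fragments, which boosts transcript stability and expression, and then by the bovine growth hormone polyadenylation signal.

The construct is used to fluorescently label, and thereby assess, the brain cell populations in which the enhancer is active. The record does not state which specific populations AiE2277m targets.
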