Addgene plasmid #230672: AiP1610 - pAAV-AiE2277m-minBG-SYFP2-WPRE3-BGHpA
Purpose: AiE2277m is an enhancer sequence, designed to drive AAV-mediated transgene expression in specific populations of brain cells
Depositing lab: Allen Institute for Brain Science & Bosiljka Tasic. Depositing organization: Allen Institute. Publication: A suite of enhancer AAVs and transgenic mouse lines for genetic access to cortical cell types. Ben-Simon Y, Hooper M, Narayan S, Daigle TL, Dwivedi D, Way SW, Oster A, Stafford DA, Mich JK, Taormina MJ, Martinez RA, Opitz-Araya X, Roth JR, Alexander JR, Allen S, Amster A, Arbuckle J, Ayala A, Baker PM, Bakken TE, Barcelli T, Barta S, Bendrick J, Bertagnolli D, Bielstein C, Bishwakarma P, Bowlus J, Boyer G, Brouner K, Casian B, Casper T, Chakka AB, Chakrabarty R, Chance RK, Chavan S, Clark M, Colbert K, Collman F, Daniel S, Departee M, DiValentin P, Donadio N, Dotson N, Egdorf T, Fliss T, Gabitto M, Garcia J, Gary A, Gasperini M, Gloe J, Goldy J, Gore BB, Graybuck L, Greisman N, Haeseleer F, Halterman C, Haradon Z, Hastings SD, Helback O, Ho W, Hockemeyer D, Huang C, Huff S, Hunker A, Johansen N, Jones D, Juneau Z, Kalmbach B, Kannan M, Khem S, Kussick E, Kutsal R, Larsen R, Lee C, Lee AY, Leibly M, Lenz GH, Li S, Liang E, Lusk N, Madigan Z, Malloy J, Malone J, McCue R, Melchor J, Mollenkopf T, Moosman S, Morin E, Newman D, Ng L, Ngo K, Omstead V, Otto S, Oyama A, Pena N, Pham T, Phillips E, Pom CA, Potekhina L, Ransford S, Ray PL, Rette D, Reynoldson C, Rimorin C, Rocha D, Ruiz A, Sanchez REA, Sawyer L, Sedeno-Cortes A, Sevigny JP, Shapovalova N, Shepard N, Shulga L, Sigler AR, Siverts L, Soliman S, Somasundaram S, Staats B, Stewart K, Szelenyi E, Tieu M, Trader C, Tran A, van Velthoven CTJ, Walker M, Wang Y, Weed N, Wirthlin M, Wood T, Wynalda B, Yao Z, Zhou T, Ariza J, Dee N, Reding M, Ronellenfitch K, Mufti S, Sunkin SM, Smith KA, Esposito L, Waters J, Thyagarajan B, Yao S, Lein ES, Zeng H, Levi BP, Ngai J, Ting JT, Tasic B. Cell. 2025 May 16:S0092-8674(25)00513-6. doi: 10.1016/j.cell.2025.05.002. PubMed 40403729.
Backbone
  Vector backbone: pAAV2
  Vector type: AAV
Growth in bacteria
  Bacterial resistance: Ampicillin, 100 μg/mL
  Growth temperature: 37°C
  Growth strain: NEB Stable
  Copy number: High Copy
Gene/Insert
  Gene/Insert name: SYFP2
  Species: Synthetic
  Promoter: minBG
  Cloning method: Gibson Cloning
Terms and licenses: Academic/Nonprofit Terms; Industry Terms: Not Available to Industry
How to cite: AiP1610 - pAAV-AiE2277m-minBG-SYFP2-WPRE3-BGHpA was a gift from Allen Institute for Brain Science & Bosiljka Tasic (Addgene plasmid # 230672 ; http://n2t.net/addgene:230672 ; RRID:Addgene_230672)
